Addgene plasmid #171832: pCAG-WIPI2dK88E-cs-TEV-STREP
Purpose: Mammalian expression of human WIPI2d K88E with C-terminal Strep
Depositing lab: James Hurley. Depositing organization: University of California, Berkeley. Publication: Structural basis for membrane recruitment of ATG16L1 by WIPI2 in autophagy. Strong LM, Chang C, Riley JF, Boecker CA, Flower TG, Buffalo CZ, Ren X, Stavoe AK, Holzbaur EL, Hurley JH. Elife. 2021 Sep 10;10. pii: 70372. doi: 10.7554/eLife.70372. PubMed 34505572.
Backbone
  Vector backbone: pCAG
  Vector type: Mammalian Expression
Growth in bacteria
  Bacterial resistance: Ampicillin, 100 μg/mL
  Growth temperature: 37°C
  Growth strain: DH5alpha
  Copy number: High Copy
Gene/Insert
  Gene/Insert name: WIPI2d
  Species: H. sapiens (human)
  Mutation: K88E
  Entrez Gene: WIPI2 (a.k.a. ATG18B, Atg21, CGI-50, IDDSSA, WIPI-2)
  Tag / fusion protein: Strep (C terminal on insert)
  Cloning method: Restriction Enzyme; 5′ cloning site Unknown (unknown if destroyed); 3′ cloning site Unknown (unknown if destroyed)
Terms and licenses: Academic/Nonprofit Terms; Industry Terms: Not Available to Industry
How to cite: pCAG-WIPI2dK88E-cs-TEV-STREP was a gift from James Hurley (Addgene plasmid # 171832 ; http://n2t.net/addgene:171832 ; RRID:Addgene_171832)
