[The description below was written by a language model from this plasmid's Addgene catalogue record and pLannotate feature annotations shown in this document.]
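Description:
pCAG-WIPI2dK88E-cs-TEV-STREP is a mammalian expression plasmid built on the pCAG backbone for producing the K88E point mutant of human WIPI2d, an isoform of the PtdIns3P-binding autophagy protein WIPI2. It is propagated in E. coli from a high-copy ColE1/pUC-type origin and selected with ampicillin through the β-lactamase gene and its native promoter. No mammalian selection marker is annotated, which points to transient transfection. The backbone also carries remnants of lac regulatory sequence, an SV40 promoter fragment and SV40 origin region, and an SV40 polyadenylation signal.

Expression is driven by the composite CAG promoter: the CMV immediate-early enhancer, the chicken β-actin promoter and a chimeric chicken β-actin/rabbit β-globin intron, which together give strong constitutive transcription in many mammalian cell types. The WIPI2d open reading frame follows; the annotation tool matched it to the rat orthologue, but the catalogue lists it as human. It is fused at its C terminus to a TEV protease cleavage site and then Strep-tag sequences, annotated as Twin-Strep-tag and Strep-Tag II fragments. This allows affinity capture on Strep-Tactin resin and optional removal of the tag by TEV cleavage. Transcripts terminate at the rabbit β-globin poly(A) signal, and the short HBB fragments flagged on either side of the insert are β-globin-derived parts of the vector rather than expressed payload.

Two sequence records are provided, a depositor sequence of 6,275 nt and a partial NGS result of 6,256 nt. They agree closely, differing mainly in annotation of the β-actin promoter and the SV40 region. The associated work concerns membrane recruitment of ATG16L1 by WIPI2 in autophagy, but the record does not state the functional effect of K88E.
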