Features (pLannotate 1.2.2; 21 found; start..end, strand, type, name):
    273..1133    -  CDS            AmpR: β-lactamase; bla; confers resistance to ampicillin, carbenicillin, and related antibiotics
   1134..1238    -  promoter       AmpR promoter: bla
   1268..1647    +  enhancer       CMV enhancer: human cytomegalovirus immediate early enhancer
   1649..1926    +  promoter       chicken β-actin promoter: No description available
   1927..2943    +  intron         chimeric intron: chimera between introns from chicken β-actin and rabbit β-globin
   2941..2997    +  CDS            HBB (fragment): HBB_LEPEU - Experimental evidence at protein level: Swiss-Prot protein existence level 1. Involved in oxygen transport from the lung to the various peripheral tissues. From Lepus europaeus (European hare).
   3023..4297    +  CDS            Wipi2: WIPI2_RAT - Experimental evidence at protein level: Swiss-Prot protein existence level 1. Component of the autophagy machinery that controls the major intracellular degradation process by which cytoplasmic materials are packaged into autophagosomes and delivered to lysosomes for degradation. Involved in an early step of the formation of preautophagosomal structures. Binds and is activated by phosphatidylinositol 3-phosphate (PtdIns3P) forming on membranes of the endoplasmic reticulum upon activation of the upstream ULK1 and PI3 kinases. Mediates ER-isolation membranes contacts by interacting w
   4304..4323    +  CDS            TEV site (fragment): tobacco etch virus (TEV) protease recognition and cleavage site
   4346..4363    +  CDS            Twin-Strep-tag (fragment): two Strep-Tag®II moieties connected by a linker for enhanced binding to Strep-Tactin®, an engineered form of streptavidin (Schmidt et al., 2013)
   4400..4422    +  CDS            Strep-Tag II (fragment): peptide that binds Strep-Tactin®, an engineered form of streptavidin
   4458..4535    +  CDS            HBB (fragment): HBB_PONPY - Experimental evidence at transcript level: Swiss-Prot protein existence level 2. Involved in oxygen transport from the lung to the various peripheral tissues. From Pongo pygmaeus (Bornean orangutan).
   4606..4661    +  polyA_signal   β-globin poly(A) signal: rabbit β-globin polyadenylation signal (Gil and Proudfoot, 1987)
   5046..5062    -  protein_bind   lac operator: The lac repressor binds to the lac operator to inhibit transcription in E. coli. This inhibition can be relieved by adding lactose or isopropyl-β-D-thiogalactopyranoside (IPTG). lac repressor encoded by lacI
   5070..5100    -  promoter       lac promoter: promoter for the E. coli lac operon
   5115..5136    -  protein_bind   CAP binding site: CAP binding activates transcription in the presence of cAMP. E. coli catabolite activator protein
   5149..5188    -  CDS            lacI (fragment): lac repressor; lacI; The lac repressor binds to the lac operator to inhibit transcription in E. coli. This inhibition can be relieved by adding lactose or isopropyl-β-D-thiogalactopyranoside (IPTG).
   5195..5217    +  promoter       SV40 promoter (fragment): SV40 enhancer and early promoter
   5340..5396    +  CDS            SELP_SV40 (fragment): Protein inferred from homology: Swiss-Prot protein existence level 3. May play a role in the lytic cycle. From Simian virus 40 (SV40).
   5416..5550    +  polyA_signal   SV40 poly(A) signal: SV40 polyadenylation signal
   5552..5606    -  CDS            lacI (fragment): lac repressor; lacI; The lac repressor binds to the lac operator to inhibit transcription in E. coli. This inhibition can be relieved by adding lactose or isopropyl-β-D-thiogalactopyranoside (IPTG).
   5789..102     -  rep_origin     ori (across the origin): high-copy-number ColE1/pMB1/pBR322/pUC origin of replication
>Addgene plasmid #171832 | pCAG-WIPI2dK88E-cs-TEV-STREP | depositor full sequence | sequence record 333211 | pCAG-WIPI2dK88E-cs-TEV-STREP sequence 6275 bps
AAAAGAGTTGGTAGCTCTTGATCCGGCAAACAAACCACCGCTGGTAGCGGTGGTTTTTTTGTTTGCAAGC
AGCAGATTACGCGCAGAAAAAAAGGATCTCAAGAAGATCCTTTGATCTTTTCTACGGGGTCTGACGCTCA
GTGGAACGAAAACTCACGTTAAGGGATTTTGGTCATGAGATTATCAAAAAGGATCTTCACCTAGATCCTT
TTAAATTAAAAATGAAGTTTTAAATCAATCTAAAGTATATATGAGTAAACTTGGTCTGACAGTTACCAAT
GCTTAATCAGTGAGGCACCTATCTCAGCGATCTGTCTATTTCGTTCATCCATAGTTGCCTGACTCCCCGT
CGTGTAGATAACTACGATACGGGAGGGCTTACCATCTGGCCCCAGTGCTGCAATGATACCGCGAGACCCA
CGCTCACCGGCTCCAGATTTATCAGCAATAAACCAGCCAGCCGGAAGGGCCGAGCGCAGAAGTGGTCCTG
CAACTTTATCCGCCTCCATCCAGTCTATTAATTGTTGCCGGGAAGCTAGAGTAAGTAGTTCGCCAGTTAA
TAGTTTGCGCAACGTTGTTGCCATTGCTACAGGCATCGTGGTGTCACGCTCGTCGTTTGGTATGGCTTCA
TTCAGCTCCGGTTCCCAACGATCAAGGCGAGTTACATGATCCCCCATGTTGTGCAAAAAAGCGGTTAGCT
CCTTCGGTCCTCCGATCGTTGTCAGAAGTAAGTTGGCCGCAGTGTTATCACTCATGGTTATGGCAGCACT
GCATAATTCTCTTACTGTCATGCCATCCGTAAGATGCTTTTCTGTGACTGGTGAGTACTCAACCAAGTCA
TTCTGAGAATAGTGTATGCGGCGACCGAGTTGCTCTTGCCCGGCGTCAATACGGGATAATACCGCGCCAC
ATAGCAGAACTTTAAAAGTGCTCATCATTGGAAAACGTTCTTCGGGGCGAAAACTCTCAAGGATCTTACC
GCTGTTGAGATCCAGTTCGATGTAACCCACTCGTGCACCCAACTGATCTTCAGCATCTTTTACTTTCACC
AGCGTTTCTGGGTGAGCAAAAACAGGAAGGCAAAATGCCGCAAAAAAGGGAATAAGGGCGACACGGAAAT
GTTGAATACTCATACTCTTCCTTTTTCAATATTATTGAAGCATTTATCAGGGTTATTGTCTCATGAGCGG
ATACATATTTGAATGTATTTAGAAAAATAAACAAATAGGGGTTCCGCGCACATTTCCCCGAAAAGTGCCA
CCTGGTCGACATTGATTATTGACTAGTTATTAATAGTAATCAATTACGGGGTCATTAGTTCATAGCCCAT
ATATGGAGTTCCGCGTTACATAACTTACGGTAAATGGCCCGCCTGGCTGACCGCCCAACGACCCCCGCCC
ATTGACGTCAATAATGACGTATGTTCCCATAGTAACGCCAATAGGGACTTTCCATTGACGTCAATGGGTG
GAGTATTTACGGTAAACTGCCCACTTGGCAGTACATCAAGTGTATCATATGCCAAGTACGCCCCCTATTG
ACGTCAATGACGGTAAATGGCCCGCCTGGCATTATGCCCAGTACATGACCTTATGGGACTTTCCTACTTG
GCAGTACATCTACGTATTAGTCATCGCTATTACCATGGTCGAGGTGAGCCCCACGTTCTGCTTCACTCTC
CCCATCTCCCCCCCCTCCCCACCCCCAATTTTGTATTTATTTATTTTTTAATTATTTTGTGCAGCGATGG
GGGCGGGGGGGGGGGGGGGGCGCGCGCCAGGCGGGGCGGGGCGGGGCGAGGGGCGGGGCGGGGCGAGGCG
GAGAGGTGCGGCGGCAGCCAATCAGAGCGGCGCGCTCCGAAAGTTTCCTTTTATGGCGAGGCGGCGGCGG
CGGCGGCCCTATAAAAAGCGAAGCGCGCGGCGGGCGGGAGTCGCTGCGCGCTGCCTTCGCCCCGTGCCCC
GCTCCGCGCCGCCTCGCGCCGCCCGCCCCGGCTCTGACTGACCGCGTTACTCCCACAGGTGAGCGGGCGG
GACGGCCCTTCTCCTCCGGGCTGTAATTAGCGCTTGGTTTAATGACGGCTTGTTTCTTTTCTGTGGCTGC
GTGAAAGCCTTGAGGGGCTCCGGGAGGGCCCTTTGTGCGGGGGGAGCGGCTCGGGGGGTGCGTGCGTGTG
TGTGTGCGTGGGGAGCGCCGCGTGCGGCTCCGCGCTGCCCGGCGGCTGTGAGCGCTGCGGGCGCGGCGCG
GGGCTTTGTGCGCTCCGCAGTGTGCGCGAGGGGAGCGCGGCCGGGGGCGGTGCCCCGCGGTGCGGGGGGG
GCTGCGAGGGGAACAAAGGCTGCGTGCGGGGTGTGTGCGTGGGGGGGTGAGCAGGGGGTGTGGGCGCGTC
GGTCGGGCTGCAACCCCCCCCTGCACCCCCCTCCCCGAGTTGCTGAGCACGGCCCGGCTTCGGGTGCGGG
GCTCCGTACGGGGCGTGGCGCGGGGCTCGCCGTGCCGGGCGGGGGGTGGCGGCAGGTGGGGGTGCCGGGC
GGGGCGGGGCCGCCTCGGGCCGGGGAGGGCTCGGGGGAGGGGCGCGGCGGCCCCCGGAGCGCCGGCGGCT
GTCGAGGCGCGGCGAGCCGCAGCCATTGCCTTTTATGGTAATCGTGCGAGAGGGCGCAGGGACTTCCTTT
GTCCCAAATCTGTGCGGAGCCGAAATCTGGGAGGCGCCGCCGCACCCCCTCTAGCGGGCGCGGGGCGAAG
CGGTGCGGCGCCGGCAGGAAGGAAATGGGCGGGGAGGGCCTTCGTGCGTCGCCGCGCCGCCGTCCCCTTC
TCCCTCTCCAGCCTCGGGGCTGTCCGCGGGGGGACGGCTGCCTTCGGGGGGGACGGGGCAGGGCGGGGTT
CGGCTTCTGGCGTGTGACCGGCGGCTCTAGAGCCTCTGCTAACCATGTTCATGCCTTCTTCTTTTTCCTA
CAGCTCCTGGGCAACGTGCTGGTTATTGTGCTGTCTCATCATTTTGGCAAAGAATTCCTCGATCGACGGT
ATCGATGCCACCATGAACCTGGCGAGCCAGAGCGGGGAGGCCGGCGCCGGCCAGCTGCTCTTCGCCAACT
TCAACCAGGACAACACGTCCCTAGCTGTTGGTAGTAAGTCCGGTTATAAATTTTTCTCCCTTTCTTCTGT
GGATAAGCTGGAACAGATCTATGAATGCACCGATACGGAAGATGTGTGCATTGTAGAGAGATTGTTCTCC
AGCAGCCTAGTGGCCATCGTGAGCCTTAAAGCACCAAGGAAGCTAAAGGTTTGCCACTTTAAGGAGGGAA
CTGAGATCTGCAACTACAGCTACTCCAACACGATTCTGGCTGTGAAGCTCAACAGGCAGAGGCTGATAGT
ATGCCTGGAGGAGTCCCTGTACATCCACAACATTCGGGACATGAAGGTGCTGCATACGATCAGGGAGACG
CCTCCAAACCCTGCAGGCCTGTGTGCGCTGTCAATCAACAACGACAACTGCTACTTGGCGTACCCAGGGA
GCGCGACCATCGGAGAGGTGCAGGTCTTCGATACCATTAATTTGAGAGCTGCAAACATGATTCCGGCTCA
CGACAGTCCTTTAGCGGCACTGGCCTTTGACGCAAGTGGAACTAAACTTGCCACGGCTTCGGAGAAGGGG
ACCGTGATTAGGGTATTTTCCATTCCAGAAGGACAAAAACTCTTTGAGTTTCGGAGAGGAGTAAAGAGGT
GCGTGAGCATCTGCTCCCTGGCCTTCAGCATGGACGGCATGTTCCTCTCCGCCTCCAGCAACACTGAGAC
CGTGCACATCTTCAAACTCGAGACTGTGAAAGAAAAACCCCCAGAGGAGCCCACCACCTGGACCGGGTAC
TTCGGGAAAGTGCTCATGGCCTCCACCAGCTACCTGCCTTCCCAAGTGACAGAAATGTTCAACCAGGGCA
GAGCCTTCGCCACGGTCCGCCTGCCATTCTGCGGCCACAAAAACATCTGCTCGCTAGCCACAATTCAGAA
GATCCCGCGGTTGTTGGTGGGTGCCGCCGACGGGTACCTGTACATGTACAACCTGGACCCCCAGGAGGGC
GGCGAGTGTGCCCTGATGAAGCAGCACCGGCTGGACGGCAGTCTGGAAACGACCAATGAGATCTTGGACT
CTGCCTCTCACGACTGCCCCTTAGTCACTCAGACATACGGCGCAGCTGCAGGAAAAGCCTACACAGACGA
CCTGGGTGCTGTGGGTGGCGCCTGCCTGGAGGACGAGGCCAGCGCCCTGCGCCTGGATGAGGACAGCGAG
CACCCGCCCATGATTCTTCGGACTGACGGATCGGAAAACCTGTATTTTCAGGGTGGTACCATGGCGGCCT
GGTCACACCCGCAGTTCGAGAAAGGTGGAGGTGCCCGAGGTGGATCGGGAGGTGGATCGTGGAGCCACCC
GCAGTTCGAAAAATGACCCGGGTGATATCTTAATTAATTAACTCGAGGAATTCACTCCTCAGGTGCAGGC
TGCCTATCAGAAGGTGGTGGCTGGTGTGGCCAATGCCCTGGCTCACAAATACCACTGAGATCTTTTTCCC
TCTGCCAAAAATTATGGGGACATCATGAAGCCCCTTGAGCATCTGACTTCTGGCTAATAAAGGAAATTTA
TTTTCATTGCAATAGTGTGTTGGAATTTTTTGTGTCTCTCACTCGGAAGGACATATGGGAGGGCAAATCA
TTTAAAACATCAGAATGAGTATTTGGTTTAGAGTTTGGCAACATATGCCCATATGCTGGCTGCCATGAAC
AAAGGTTGGCTATAAAGAGGTCATCAGTATATGAAACAGCCCCCTGCTGTCCATTCCTTATTCCATAGAA
AAGCCTTGACTTGAGGTTAGATTTTTTTTATATTTTGTTTTGTGTTATTTTTTTCTTTAACATCCCTAAA
ATTTTCCTTACATGTTTTACTAGCCAGATTTTTCCTCCTCTCCTGACTACTCCCAGTCATAGCTGTCCCT
CTTCTCTTATGGAGATCCCTCGACCTGCAGCCCAAGCTTGGCGTAATCATGGTCATAGCTGTTTCCTGTG
TGAAATTGTTATCCGCTCACAATTCCACACAACATACGAGCCGGAAGCATAAAGTGTAAAGCCTGGGGTG
CCTAATGAGTGAGCTAACTCACATTAATTGCGTTGCGCTCACTGCCCGCTTTCCAGTCGGGAAACCTGTC
GTGCCAGCGGATCCGCATCTCAATTAGTCAGCAACCATAGTCCCGCCCCTAACTCCGCCCATCCCGCCCC
TAACTCCGCCCAGTTCCGCCCATTCTCCGCCCCATGGCTGACTAATTTTTTTTATTTATGCAGAGGCCGC
CTCTACAAATGTGGTATGGAGGCCGCCTCGGCCTCTGAGCTATTCCAGAAGTAGTGAGGAGGCTTTTTTG
GAGGCCTAGGCTTTTGCAAAAAGCTAACTTGTTTATTGCAGCTTATAATGGTTACAAATAAAGCAATAGC
ATCACAAATTTCACAAATAAAGCATTTTTTTCACTGCATTCTAGTTGTGGTTTGTCCAAACTCATCAATG
TATCTTATCATGTCTGGATCCGCTGCATTAATGAATCGGCCAACGCGCGGGGAGAGGCGGTTTGCGTATT
GGGCGCTCTTCCGCTTCCTCGCTCACTGACTCGCTGCGCTCGGTCGTTCGGCTGCGGCGAGCGGTATCAG
CTCACTCAAAGGCGGTAATACGGTTATCCACAGAATCAGGGGATAACGCAGGAAAGAACATGTGAGCAAA
AGGCCAGCAAAAGGCCAGGAACCGTAAAAAGGCCGCGTTGCTGGCGTTTTTCCATAGGCTCCGCCCCCCT
GACGAGCATCACAAAAATCGACGCTCAAGTCAGAGGTGGCGAAACCCGACAGGACTATAAAGATACCAGG
CGTTTCCCCCTGGAAGCTCCCTCGTGCGCTCTCCTGTTCCGACCCTGCCGCTTACCGGATACCTGTCCGC
CTTTCTCCCTTCGGGAAGCGTGGCGCTTTCTCAATGCTCACGCTGTAGGTATCTCAGTTCGGTGTAGGTC
GTTCGCTCCAAGCTGGGCTGTGTGCACGAACCCCCCGTTCAGCCCGACCGCTGCGCCTTATCCGGTAACT
ATCGTCTTGAGTCCAACCCGGTAAGACACGACTTATCGCCACTGGCAGCAGCCACTGGTAACAGGATTAG
CAGAGCGAGGTATGTAGGCGGTGCTACAGAGTTCTTGAAGTGGTGGCCTAACTACGGCTACACTAGAAGG
ACAGTATTTGGTATCTGCGCTCTGCTGAAGCCAGTTACCTTCGGA
