Features (pLannotate 1.2.2; 20 found; start..end, strand, type, name):
    273..1133    -  CDS            AmpR: β-lactamase; bla; confers resistance to ampicillin, carbenicillin, and related antibiotics
   1134..1238    -  promoter       AmpR promoter: bla
   1269..1648    +  enhancer       CMV enhancer: human cytomegalovirus immediate early enhancer
   1928..2944    +  intron         chimeric intron: chimera between introns from chicken β-actin and rabbit β-globin
   2942..2998    +  CDS            HBB (fragment): HBB_LEPEU - Experimental evidence at protein level: Swiss-Prot protein existence level 1. Involved in oxygen transport from the lung to the various peripheral tissues. From Lepus europaeus (European hare).
   3024..4298    +  CDS            Wipi2: WIPI2_RAT - Experimental evidence at protein level: Swiss-Prot protein existence level 1. Component of the autophagy machinery that controls the major intracellular degradation process by which cytoplasmic materials are packaged into autophagosomes and delivered to lysosomes for degradation. Involved in an early step of the formation of preautophagosomal structures. Binds and is activated by phosphatidylinositol 3-phosphate (PtdIns3P) forming on membranes of the endoplasmic reticulum upon activation of the upstream ULK1 and PI3 kinases. Mediates ER-isolation membranes contacts by interacting w
   4305..4324    +  CDS            TEV site (fragment): tobacco etch virus (TEV) protease recognition and cleavage site
   4347..4364    +  CDS            Twin-Strep-tag (fragment): two Strep-Tag®II moieties connected by a linker for enhanced binding to Strep-Tactin®, an engineered form of streptavidin (Schmidt et al., 2013)
   4401..4423    +  CDS            Strep-Tag II (fragment): peptide that binds Strep-Tactin®, an engineered form of streptavidin
   4459..4536    +  CDS            HBB (fragment): HBB_PONPY - Experimental evidence at transcript level: Swiss-Prot protein existence level 2. Involved in oxygen transport from the lung to the various peripheral tissues. From Pongo pygmaeus (Bornean orangutan).
   4607..4662    +  polyA_signal   β-globin poly(A) signal: rabbit β-globin polyadenylation signal (Gil and Proudfoot, 1987)
   5047..5063    -  protein_bind   lac operator: The lac repressor binds to the lac operator to inhibit transcription in E. coli. This inhibition can be relieved by adding lactose or isopropyl-β-D-thiogalactopyranoside (IPTG). lac repressor encoded by lacI
   5071..5101    -  promoter       lac promoter: promoter for the E. coli lac operon
   5116..5137    -  protein_bind   CAP binding site: CAP binding activates transcription in the presence of cAMP. E. coli catabolite activator protein
   5150..5189    -  CDS            lacI (fragment): lac repressor; lacI; The lac repressor binds to the lac operator to inhibit transcription in E. coli. This inhibition can be relieved by adding lactose or isopropyl-β-D-thiogalactopyranoside (IPTG).
   5196..5218    +  promoter       SV40 promoter (fragment): SV40 enhancer and early promoter
   5242..5377    +  rep_origin     SV40 ori: SV40 origin of replication
   5397..5531    +  polyA_signal   SV40 poly(A) signal: SV40 polyadenylation signal
   5533..5587    -  CDS            lacI (fragment): lac repressor; lacI; The lac repressor binds to the lac operator to inhibit transcription in E. coli. This inhibition can be relieved by adding lactose or isopropyl-β-D-thiogalactopyranoside (IPTG).
   5770..102     -  rep_origin     ori (across the origin): high-copy-number ColE1/pMB1/pBR322/pUC origin of replication
>Addgene plasmid #171832 | pCAG-WIPI2dK88E-cs-TEV-STREP | addgene full sequence | sequence record 340767 | Addgene Partial NGS Result
AAAAGAGTTGGTAGCTCTTGATCCGGCAAACAAACCACCGCTGGTAGCGGTGGTTTTTTTGTTTGCAAGC
AGCAGATTACGCGCAGAAAAAAAGGATCTCAAGAAGATCCTTTGATCTTTTCTACGGGGTCTGACGCTCA
GTGGAACGAAAACTCACGTTAAGGGATTTTGGTCATGAGATTATCAAAAAGGATCTTCACCTAGATCCTT
TTAAATTAAAAATGAAGTTTTAAATCAATCTAAAGTATATATGAGTAAACTTGGTCTGACAGTTACCAAT
GCTTAATCAGTGAGGCACCTATCTCAGCGATCTGTCTATTTCGTTCATCCATAGTTGCCTGACTCCCCGT
CGTGTAGATAACTACGATACGGGAGGGCTTACCATCTGGCCCCAGTGCTGCAATGATACCGCGAGACCCA
CGCTCACCGGCTCCAGATTTATCAGCAATAAACCAGCCAGCCGGAAGGGCCGAGCGCAGAAGTGGTCCTG
CAACTTTATCCGCCTCCATCCAGTCTATTAATTGTTGCCGGGAAGCTAGAGTAAGTAGTTCGCCAGTTAA
TAGTTTGCGCAACGTTGTTGCCATTGCTACAGGCATCGTGGTGTCACGCTCGTCGTTTGGTATGGCTTCA
TTCAGCTCCGGTTCCCAACGATCAAGGCGAGTTACATGATCCCCCATGTTGTGCAAAAAAGCGGTTAGCT
CCTTCGGTCCTCCGATCGTTGTCAGAAGTAAGTTGGCCGCAGTGTTATCACTCATGGTTATGGCAGCACT
GCATAATTCTCTTACTGTCATGCCATCCGTAAGATGCTTTTCTGTGACTGGTGAGTACTCAACCAAGTCA
TTCTGAGAATAGTGTATGCGGCGACCGAGTTGCTCTTGCCCGGCGTCAATACGGGATAATACCGCGCCAC
ATAGCAGAACTTTAAAAGTGCTCATCATTGGAAAACGTTCTTCGGGGCGAAAACTCTCAAGGATCTTACC
GCTGTTGAGATCCAGTTCGATGTAACCCACTCGTGCACCCAACTGATCTTCAGCATCTTTTACTTTCACC
AGCGTTTCTGGGTGAGCAAAAACAGGAAGGCAAAATGCCGCAAAAAAGGGAATAAGGGCGACACGGAAAT
GTTGAATACTCATACTCTTCCTTTTTCAATATTATTGAAGCATTTATCAGGGTTATTGTCTCATGAGCGG
ATACATATTTGAATGTATTTAGAAAAATAAACAAATAGGGGTTCCGCGCACATTTCCCCGAAAAGTGCCA
CCTGGGTCGACATTGATTATTGACTAGTTATTAATAGTAATCAATTACGGGGTCATTAGTTCATAGCCCA
TATATGGAGTTCCGCGTTACATAACTTACGGTAAATGGCCCGCCTGGCTGACCGCCCAACGACCCCCGCC
CATTGACGTCAATAATGACGTATGTTCCCATAGTAACGCCAATAGGGACTTTCCATTGACGTCAATGGGT
GGAGTATTTACGGTAAACTGCCCACTTGGCAGTACATCAAGTGTATCATATGCCAAGTACGCCCCCTATT
GACGTCAATGACGGTAAATGGCCCGCCTGGCATTATGCCCAGTACATGACCTTATGGGACTTTCCTACTT
GGCAGTACATCTACGTATTAGTCATCGCTATTACCATGGTCGAGGTGAGCCCCACGTTCTGCTTCACTCT
CCCCATCTCCCCCCCCTCCCCACCCCCAATTTTGTATTTATTTATTTTTTAATTATTTTGTGCAGCGATG
GGGGCGGGGGGGGGGGGGGGGSGCGCGCCRGGSGGGGSGGGGSGGGGSGRGGGGSGGGGSGGGGSGRGGS
GGRGRGGKGSGGSGGCAGCCAATCAGAGCGGCGCGCTCCGAAAGTTTCCTTTTATGGCGAGGCGGCGGCG
GCGGCGGCCCTATAAAAAGCGAAGCGCGCGGCGGGCGGGAGTCGCTGCGCGCTGCCTTCGCCCCGTGCCC
CGCTCCGCCGCCGCCTCGCGCCGCCCGCCCCGGCTCTGACTGACCGCGTTACTCCCACAGGTGAGCGGGC
GGGACGGCCCTTCTCCTCCGGGCTGTAATTAGCGCTTGGTTTAATGACGGCTTGTTTCTTTTCTGTGGCT
GCGTGAAAGCCTTGAGGGGCTCCGGGAGGGCCCTTTGTGCGGGGGGAGCGGCTCGGGGGGTGCGTGCGTG
TGTGTGTGCGTGGGGAGCGCCGCGTGCGGCTCCGCGCTGCCCGGCGGCTGTGAGCGCTGCGGGCGCGGCG
CGGGGCTTTGTGCGCTCCGCAGTGTGCGCGAGGGGAGCGCGGCCGGGGGCGGTGCCCCGCGGTGCGGGGG
GGGCTGCGAGGGGAACAAAGGCTGCGTGCGGGGTGTGTGCGTGGGGGGGTGAGCAGGGGGTGTGGGCGCG
TCGGTCGGGCTGCAACCCCCCCTGCACCCCCCTCCCCGAGTTGCTGAGCACGGCCCGGCTTCGGGTGCGG
GGCTCCGTACGGGGCGTGGCGCGGGGCTCGCCGTGCCGGGCGGGGGGTGGCGGCAGGKGGGGGTGCCGGG
CGGGGCGGGGCCGCCTCGGGCCGGGGRGGGCTCGGGGGAGGGGCGCGGCGGCCCCCGGAGCGCCGGCGGC
TGTCGAGGCGCGGCGAGCCGCAGCCATTGCCTTTTATGGTAATCGTGCGAGAGGGCGCAGGGACTTCCTT
TGTCCCAAATCTGTGCGGAGCCGAAATCTGGGAGGCGCCGCCGCACCCCCTCTAGCGGGCGCGGGGCGAA
GCGGTGCGGCGCCGGCAGGAAGGAAATGGGCGGGGAGGGCCTTCGTGCGTCGCCGCGCCGCCGTCCCCTT
CTCCCTCTCCAGCCTCGGGGCTGTCCGCGGGGGGACGGCTGCCTTCGGGGGGGACGGGGCAGGGCGGGGT
TCGGCTTCTGGCGTGTGACCGGCGGCTCTAGAGCCTCTGCTAACCATGTTCATGCCTTCTTCTTTTTCCT
ACAGCTCCTGGGCAACGTGCTGGTTATTGTGCTGTCTCATCATTTTGGCAAAGAATTCCTCGATCGACGG
TATCGATGCCACCATGAACCTGGCGAGCCAGAGCGGGGAGGCCGGCGCCGGCCAGCTGCTCTTCGCCAAC
TTCAACCAGGACAACACGTCCCTAGCTGTTGGTAGTAAGTCCGGTTATAAATTTTTCTCCCTTTCTTCTG
TGGATAAGCTGGAACAGATCTATGAATGCACCGATACGGAAGATGTGTGCATTGTAGAGAGATTGTTCTC
CAGCAGCCTAGTGGCCATCGTGAGCCTTAAAGCACCAAGGAAGCTAAAGGTTTGCCACTTTAAGGAGGGA
ACTGAGATCTGCAACTACAGCTACTCCAACACGATTCTGGCTGTGAAGCTCAACAGGCAGAGGCTGATAG
TATGCCTGGAGGAGTCCCTGTACATCCACAACATTCGGGACATGAAGGTGCTGCATACGATCAGGGAGAC
GCCTCCAAACCCTGCAGGCCTGTGTGCGCTGTCAATCAACAACGACAACTGCTACTTGGCGTACCCAGGG
AGCGCGACCATCGGAGAGGTGCAGGTCTTCGATACCATTAATTTGAGAGCTGCAAACATGATTCCGGCTC
ACGACAGTCCTTTAGCGGCACTGGCCTTTGACGCAAGTGGAACTAAACTTGCCACGGCTTCGGAGAAGGG
GACCGTGATTAGGGTATTTTCCATTCCAGAAGGACAAAAACTCTTTGAGTTTCGGAGAGGAGTAAAGAGG
TGCGTGAGCATCTGCTCCCTGGCCTTCAGCATGGACGGCATGTTCCTCTCCGCCTCCAGCAACACTGAGA
CCGTGCACATCTTCAAACTCGAGACTGTGAAAGAAAAACCCCCAGAGGAGCCCACCACCTGGACCGGGTA
CTTCGGGAAAGTGCTCATGGCCTCCACCAGCTACCTGCCTTCCCAAGTGACAGAAATGTTCAACCAGGGC
AGAGCCTTCGCCACGGTCCGCCTGCCATTCTGCGGCCACAAAAACATCTGCTCGCTAGCCACAATTCAGA
AGATCCCGCGGTTGTTGGTGGGTGCCGCCGACGGGTACCTGTACATGTACAACCTGGACCCCCAGGAGGG
CGGCGAGTGTGCCCTGATGAAGCAGCACCGGCTGGACGGCAGTCTGGAAACGACCAATGAGATCTTGGAC
TCTGCCTCTCACGACTGCCCCTTAGTCACTCAGACATACGGCGCAGCTGCAGGAAAAGCCTACACAGACG
ACCTGGGTGCTGTGGGTGGCGCCTGCCTGGAGGACGAGGCCAGCGCCCTGCGCCTGGATGAGGACAGCGA
GCACCCGCCCATGATTCTTCGGACTGACGGATCGGAAAACCTGTATTTTCAGGGTGGTACCATGGCGGCC
TGGTCACACCCGCAGTTCGAGAAAGGTGGAGGTGCCCGAGGTGGATCGGGAGGTGGATCGTGGAGCCACC
CGCAGTTCGAAAAATGACCCGGGTGATATCTTAATTAATTAACTCGAGGAATTCACTCCTCAGGTGCAGG
CTGCCTATCAGAAGGTGGTGGCTGGTGTGGCCAATGCCCTGGCTCACAAATACCACTGAGATCTTTTTCC
CTCTGCCAAAAATTATGGGGACATCATGAAGCCCCTTGAGCATCTGACTTCTGGCTAATAAAGGAAATTT
ATTTTCATTGCAATAGTGTGTTGGAATTTTTTGTGTCTCTCACTCGGAAGGACATATGGGAGGGCAAATC
ATTTAAAACATCAGAATGAGTATTTGGTTTAGAGTTTGGCAACATATGCCCATATGCTGGCTGCCATGAA
CAAAGGTTGGCTATAAAGAGGTCATCAGTATATGAAACAGCCCCCTGCTGTCCATTCCTTATTCCATAGA
AAAGCCTTGACTTGAGGTTAGATTTTTTTTATATTTTGTTTTGTGTTATTTTTTTCTTTAACATCCCTAA
AATTTTCCTTACATGTTTTACTAGCCAGATTTTTCCTCCTCTCCTGACTACTCCCAGTCATAGCTGTCCC
TCTTCTCTTATGGAGATCCCTCGACCTGCAGCCCAAGCTTGGCGTAATCATGGTCATAGCTGTTTCCTGT
GTGAAATTGTTATCCGCTCACAATTCCACACAACATACGAGCCGGAAGCATAAAGTGTAAAGCCTGGGGT
GCCTAATGAGTGAGCTAACTCACATTAATTGCGTTGCGCTCACTGCCCGCTTTCCAGTCGGGAAACCTGT
CGTGCCAGCGGATCCGCATCTCAATTAGTCAGCAACCATAGTCCCGCCCCTAACTCCGCCCATCCCGCCC
CTAACTCCGCCCAGTTCCGCCCATTCTCCGCCCCATGGCTGACTAATTTTTTTTATTTATGCAGAGGCCG
AGGCCGCCTCGGCCTCTGAGCTATTCCAGAAGTAGTGAGGAGGCTTTTTTGGAGGCCTAGGCTTTTGCAA
AAAGCTAACTTGTTTATTGCAGCTTATAATGGTTACAAATAAAGCAATAGCATCACAAATTTCACAAATA
AAGCATTTTTTTCACTGCATTCTAGTTGTGGTTTGTCCAAACTCATCAATGTATCTTATCATGTCTGGAT
CCGCTGCATTAATGAATCGGCCAACGCGCGGGGAGAGGCGGTTTGCGTATTGGGCGCTCTTCCGCTTCCT
CGCTCACTGACTCGCTGCGCTCGGTCGTTCGGCTGCGGCGAGCGGTATCAGCTCACTCAAAGGCGGTAAT
ACGGTTATCCACAGAATCAGGGGATAACGCAGGAAAGAACATGTGAGCAAAAGGCCAGCAAAAGGCCAGG
AACCGTAAAAAGGCCGCGTTGCTGGCGTTTTTCCATAGGCTCCGCCCCCCTGACGAGCATCACAAAAATC
GACGCTCAAGTCAGAGGTGGCGAAACCCGACAGGACTATAAAGATACCAGGCGTTTCCCCCTGGAAGCTC
CCTCGTGCGCTCTCCTGTTCCGACCCTGCCGCTTACCGGATACCTGTCCGCCTTTCTCCCTTCGGGAAGC
GTGGCGCTTTCTCATAGCTCACGCTGTAGGTATCTCAGTTCGGTGTAGGTCGTTCGCTCCAAGCTGGGCT
GTGTGCACGAACCCCCCGTTCAGCCCGACCGCTGCGCCTTATCCGGTAACTATCGTCTTGAGTCCAACCC
GGTAAGACACGACTTATCGCCACTGGCAGCAGCCACTGGTAACAGGATTAGCAGAGCGAGGTATGTAGGC
GGTGCTACAGAGTTCTTGAAGTGGTGGCCTAACTACGGCTACACTAGAAGAACAGTATTTGGTATCTGCG
CTCTGCTGAAGCCAGTTACCTTCGGA
